>Addgene plasmid #29198 | pEMS1401 | addgene partial sequence | sequence record 39571 | EGFP-N 5'-CGTCGCCGTCCAGCTCGACCAG-3'
ACCATGGTGGCGGAAGTTCCTATACCTTTTGAAGAATAGGAACTTCGGCGCGCCGAGGCAGGCTTTGCGC
TCGGTGGCACCGATCCCCGCCCGAAGCGACCGCGGGTGACAAGGAGGAGAAGACGGCGCCGGGTCCGGCA
GGGCCTGGCGGGAGGGGGCAGCCCGGGCGTGGCGGGGGTTGCGGGGGGGTCCTGGAGAAACGCTTCCAGC
TAAGGGGCCGCTTGGAACCCTCCGGCCCCCGCGCGGCCCGGGGCCGCAATTTCCGTTTTAATTAAAGCGC
TGCCGCCTCGGCCCCCAGGACCCCGCCCCCGCCCCTCTTATCGTCCCATCGCAATAAAGTCTCCAACGCG
CCGCGCCACAGCCAAGCGCACCCGGCAGCCCCCCGCGCCCCGCAGCCGGGGAGACGCGCGGGGGATGGGT
CCGGGCCATGTGCCCTGATGGGAGCCTAGAGCGCGTGTCTTTTCCGCCTCCCTGACTCTCTGCAAACAGT
GATGGGGCTGGTGTACCCGGCCCCACCTCGGACCCCAGCAGCCACAGCCCCCTCCCTAGAGCCCTTCTTC
CAGTCGGCTCCCGCTCCACTCGCCGCTCACTCTCCTCCCCCTCCCTCCCTCTATCCCCACCCGGGTTCCC
GTCTCCAGGCTGCGTTATCTGCATCTTCACTTT
