>Addgene plasmid #29198 | pEMS1401 | addgene partial sequence | sequence record 39704 | pEMS1307-fwd 5'-ccgcacgtctaagaaaccat-3'
AAATAGGCGTATCACGAGGCCCTTTCGTCTTCAAGAATTAATTCCGATCATATTCAATAACCCTTAATGA
ATTCGAGCTCCTAGGCCGGCCACGCGTGGCGCGCCGGAGAAGATCAAGACTCAGGTGGGTGGAGATGACT
GCCCCCCATGCACACATTTCCTGGTGCTCCACCCCCTCAGCAAATGACTTCTGGGTAAGACTGAGGGATA
AAGCCTATACTGTTGATCCTTGCCCAGCTCACAGCTGGGATATTTGGGTAGACCTCACTAGGACCCTCTC
CTTTACACCTTAGCCTCCCACTGAGAGCATTAAGTGGGCGAATTTTGATGCCTCCCAGCTTTCCCAGCTC
TTACCTCCTGCCCCTGGCTATTTTCTGTTCTTACCTCCTGCTCCTTGTTTTCTGTCCATAGTGGGTGGGG
GAAGCAGAAAGAGGAATGAGAAGGAGAGGGATTGGGATCTTGACCCCAACTTCAAGGCCCTCACCTTCTG
TGGAGCCCTGAGTTTGGTCCACAGGGAACATTCCAACCTCTAGTCATTGCTCCCACCAGATTCCAGGTCC
ACATCCTGAAGGCTTCATCCCTGTCCCACTA
