[The description below was written by a language model from this plasmid's Addgene catalogue record.]
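Description:
pEMS1401 is a high-copy bacterial plasmid from the Pleiades Promoter Project, designed as a homologous recombination targeting vector for the mouse Hprt locus. It is built on the pEMS1306 backbone (about 16.5 kb without insert) and is propagated in E. coli under ampicillin selection. The record does not list the origin of replication, the Hprt homology arms or any mammalian selection elements, and no feature table is provided, so the detailed layout of the targeting arms cannot be described from the information given.

The payload is Ple67, a roughly 2.2 kb human MiniPromoter derived from regulatory sequence of the FEV gene (also known as PET-1), inserted by restriction cloning at an AscI site on both the 5′ and 3′ sides; whether these sites survive cloning is not recorded. Ple67 sits upstream of a backbone-encoded EGFP reporter carrying a nuclear localisation signal, so cells in which the MiniPromoter is active should show nuclear-concentrated green fluorescence, which makes individual expressing cells easier to identify.

Targeting the cassette to Hprt is intended to place it as a single copy at a defined genomic site, allowing different MiniPromoters to be compared without the copy-number and position effects associated with random transgene integration. The construct is thus suited to testing whether this compact human FEV-derived element can drive restricted reporter expression in mouse cells or in mice derived from targeted cells. The associated publication concerns driver strains for eye and brain, consistent with use in characterising cell-type-specific promoters in the nervous system. Distribution is limited to academic and nonprofit users.
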