Addgene plasmid #29198: pEMS1401
Purpose: High copy homologous recombination plasmid for gene targeting at the mouse Hprt locus containing Ple67 (FEV MiniPromoter) driving an EGFP reporter
Depositing lab: Elizabeth Simpson. Depositing organization: University of British Columbia. Publication: Twenty-Seven Tamoxifen-Inducible iCre-Driver Mouse Strains for Eye and Brain; Including Seventeen Carrying a New Inducible-First Constitutive-Ready Allele. Korecki AJ, Hickmott JW, Lam SL, Dreolini L, Mathelier A, Baker O, Kuehne C, Bonaguro RJ, Smith J, Tan CV, Zhou M, Goldowitz D, Deussing JM, Stewart AF, Wasserman WW, Holt RA, Simpson EM. Genetics. 2019 Feb 14. pii: genetics.119.301984. doi: 10.1534/genetics.119.301984. PubMed 30765420.
Backbone
  Vector backbone: pEMS1306
  Backbone size w/o insert (bp): 16454
  Vector type: Pleiades Promoter Project [sic, Pleaides Plieades]
Growth in bacteria
  Bacterial resistance: Ampicillin, 100 μg/mL
  Growth temperature: 37°C
  Growth strain: DH5alpha
  Growth instructions: DH10B
  Copy number: High Copy
Gene/Insert
  Gene/Insert name: Ple67 (alt name: FEV)
  Species: H. sapiens (human)
  Insert size (bp): 2202
  Entrez Gene: FEV (a.k.a. HSRNAFEV, PET-1)
  Tag / fusion protein: EGFP-NLS (C terminal on backbone)
  Cloning method: Restriction Enzyme; 5′ cloning site AscI (unknown if destroyed); 3′ cloning site AscI (unknown if destroyed)
  Sequencing primers: 5′ Unknown
Terms and licenses: Academic/Nonprofit Terms; Industry Terms: Not Available to Industry
How to cite: pEMS1401 was a gift from Elizabeth Simpson (Addgene plasmid # 29198 ; http://n2t.net/addgene:29198 ; RRID:Addgene_29198)
